>Addgene plasmid #177847 | pSUMO His6 SUMO SnRK2.6 (11-362) | addgene full sequence | sequence record 350025 | Addgene NGS Result
ACTCACTATAGGGGAATTGTGAGCGGATAACAATTCCCCTCTAGAAATAATTTTGTTTAACTTTAAGAAG
GAGATATACCATGGGTCATCACCATCATCATCACGGGTCGGACTCAGAAGTCAATCAAGAAGCTAAGCCA
GAGGTCAAGCCAGAAGTCAAGCCTGAGACTCACATCAATTTAAAGGTGTCCGATGGATCTTCAGAGATCT
TCTTCAAGATCAAAAAGACCACTCCTTTAAGAAGGCTGATGGAAGCGTTCGCTAAAAGACAGGGTAAGGA
AATGGACTCCTTAAGATTCTTGTACGACGGTATTAGAATTCAAGCTGATCAGGCCCCTGAAGATTTGGAC
ATGGAGGATAACGATATTATTGAGGCTCACCGCGAACAGATTGGAGGTGGAGATTTGCCGATTATGCACG
ATAGTGATAGGTATGAACTCGTCAAGGATATTGGCTCCGGTAATTTTGGAGTTGCGAGATTGATGAGAGA
CAAGCAAAGTAATGAGCTTGTTGCTGTTAAATATATCGAGAGAGGTGAGAAGATAGATGAAAATGTAAAA
AGGGAGATAATCAACCACAGGTCCTTAAGACATCCCAATATCGTTAGATTCAAAGAGGTTATATTAACAC
CAACCCATTTAGCCATTGTTATGGAATATGCATCTGGAGGAGAACTTTTCGAGCGAATCTGCAATGCAGG
CCGCTTCAGCGAAGACGAGGCGAGGTTTTTCTTCCAGCAACTCATTTCAGGAGTTAGTTACTGTCATGCT
ATGCAAGTATGTCACCGAGACTTAAAGCTCGAGAATACGTTATTAGATGGTAGCCCGGCCCCTCGTCTAA
AGATATGTGATTTCGGATATTCTAAGTCATCAGTGTTACATTCGCAACCAAAATCAACTGTTGGAACTCC
TGCTTACATCGCTCCTGAGGTTTTACTAAAGAAAGAATATGATGGAAAGGTTGCAGATGTTTGGTCTTGT
GGGGTTACTCTGTATGTCATGCTGGTTGGAGCATATCCTTTCGAAGATCCCGAGGAACCAAAGAATTTCA
GGAAAACTATACATAGAATCCTGAATGTTCAGTATGCTATTCCGGATTATGTTCACATATCTCCTGAATG
TCGCCATTTGATCTCCAGAATATTTGTTGCTGACCCTGCAAAGAGGATATCAATTCCTGAAATAAGGAAC
CATGAATGGTTTCTAAAGAATCTACCGGCAGATCTAATGAACGATAACACGATGACCACTCAGTTTGATG
AATCGGATCAACCGGGCCAAAGCATAGAAGAAATTATGCAGATCATTGCAGAAGCAACTGTTCCTCCTGC
AGGCACCCAGAATCTGAACCATTACCTCACAGGAAGCTTGGACATAGATGACGATATGGAGGAAGACTTA
GAGAGCGACCTTGATGATCTTGACATCGACAGTAGCGGAGAGATTGTGTACGCAATGTGAGTCGAGCACC
ACCACCACCACCACTGAGATCCGGCTGCTAACAAAGCCCGAAAGGAAGCTGAGTTGGCTGCTGCCACCGC
TGAGCAATAACTAGCATAACCCCTTGGGGCCTCTAAACGGGTCTTGAGGGGTTTTTTGCTGAAAGGAGGA
ACTATATCCGGATTGGCGAATGGG
[124 nt withheld, positions 1635-1758]
C
[91 nt withheld, positions 1760-1850]
A
[49 nt withheld, positions 1852-1900]
CCTTTGACGTTGGAGTCCACGTTCTTT
[37 nt withheld, positions 1928-1964]
ACCCTATCTCGGTCTATTCTTTTGATTTATAAGGGATTTTGCCGATTTCGGCCTATTGGTTAAAAAATGA
GCTGATTTAACAAAAATTTAACGCGAATTTTAACAAAATATTAACGCTTACAATTTAGGTGGCACTTTTC
GGGGAAATGTGCGCGGAACCCCTATTTGTTTATTTTTCTAAATACATTCAAATATGTATCCGCTCATGAG
ACAATAACCCTGATAAATGCTTCAATAATATTGAAAAAGGAAGAGTATGAGTATTCAACATTTCCGTGTC
GCCCTTATTCCCTTTTTTGCGGCATTTTGCCTTCCTGTTTTTGCTCACCCAGAAACGCTGGTGAAAGTAA
AAGATGCTGAAGATCAGTTGGGTGCACGAGTGGGTTACATCGAACTGGATCTCAACAGCGGTAAGATCCT
TGAGAGTTTTCGCCCCGAAGAACGTTTTCCAATGATGAGCACTTTTAAAGTTCTGCTATGTGGCGCGGTA
TTATCCCGTATTGACGCCGGGCAAGAGCAACTCGGTCGCCGCATACACTATTCTCAGAATGACTTGGTTG
AGTACTCACCAGTCACAGAAAAGCATCTTACGGATGGCATGACAGTAAGAGAATTATGCAGTGCTGCCAT
AACCATGAGTGATAACACTGCGGCCAACTTACTTCTGACAACGATCGGAGGACCGAAGGAGCTAACCGCT
TTTTTGCACAACATGGGGGATCATGTAACTCGCCTTGATCGTTGGGAACCGGAGCTGAATGAAGCCATAC
CAAACGACGAGCGTGACACCACGATGCCTGCAGCAATGGCAACAACGTTGCGCAAACTATTAACTGGCGA
ACTACTTACTCTAGCTTCCCGGCAACAATTAATAGACTGGATGGAGGCGGATAAAGTTGCAGGACCACTT
CTGCGCTCGGCCCTTCCGGCTGGCTGGTTTATTGCTGATAAATCTGGAGCCGGTGAGCGTGGTTCTCGCG
GTATCATTGCAGCACTGGGGCCAGATGGTAAGCCCTCCCGTATCGTAGTTATCTACACGACGGGGAGTCA
GGCAACTATGGATGAACGAAATAGACAGATCGCTGAGATAGGTGCCTCACTGATTAAGCATTGGTAACTG
TCAGACCAAGTTTACTCATATATACTTTAGATTGATTTAAAACTTCATTTTTAATTTAAAAGGATCTAGG
TGAAGATCCTTTTTGATAATCTCATGACCAAAATCCCTTAACGTGAGTTTTCGTTCCACTGAGCGTCAGA
CCCCGTAGAAAAGATCAAAGGATCTTCTTGAGATCCTTTTTTTCTGCGCGTAATCTGCTGCTTGCAAACA
AAAAAACCACCGCTACCAGCGGTGGTTTGTTTGCCGGATCAAGAGCTACCAACTCTTTTTCCGAAGGTAA
CTGGCTTCAGCAGAGCGCAGATACCAAATACTGTCCTTCTAGTGTAGCCGTAGTTAGGCCACCACTTCAA
GAACTCTGTAGCACCGCCTACATACCTCGCTCTGCTAATCCTGTTACCAGTGGCTGCTGCCAGTGGCGAT
AAGTCGTGTCTTACCGGGTTGGACTCAAGACGATAGTTACCGGATAAGGCGCAGCGGTCGGGCTGAACGG
GGGGTTCGTGCACACAGCCCAGCTTGGAGCGAACGACCTACACCGAACTGAGATACCTACAGCGTGAGCT
ATGAGAAAGCGCCACGCTTCCCGAAGGGAGAAAGGCGGACAGGTATCCGGTAAGCGGCAGGGTCGGAACA
GGAGAGCGCACGAGGGAGCTTCCAGGGGGAAACGCCTGGTATCTTTATAGTCCTGTCGGGTTTCGCCACC
TCTGACTTGAGCGTCGATTTTTGTGATGCTCGTCAGGGGGGCGGAGCCTATGGAAAAACGCCAGCAACGC
GGCCTTTTTACGGTTCCTGGCCTTTTGCTGGCCTTTTGCTCACATGTTCTTTCCTGCGTTATCCCCTGAT
TCTGTGGATAACCGTATTACCGCCTTTGAGTGAGCTGATACCGCTCGCCGCAGCCGAACGACCGAGCGCA
GCGAGTCAGTGAGCGAGGAAGCGGAAGAGCGCCTGATGCGGTATTTTCTCCTTACGCATCTGTGCGGTAT
TTCACACCGCAATGGTGCACTCTCAGTACAATCTGCTCTGATGCCGCATAGTTAAGCCAGTATACACTCC
GCTATCGCTACGTGACTGGGTCATGGCTGCGCCCCGACACCCGCCAACACCCGCTGACGCGCCCTGACGG
GCTTGTCTGCTCCCGGCATCCGCTTACAGACAAGCTGTGACCGTCTCCGGGAGCTGCATGTGTCAGAGGT
TTTCACCGTCATCACCGAAACGCGCGAGGCAGCTGCGGTAAAGCTCATCAGCGTGGTCGTGAAGCGATTC
ACAGATGTCTGCCTGTTCATCCGCGTCCAGCTCGTTGAGTTTCTCCAGAAGCGTTAATGTCTGGCTTCTG
ATAAAGCGGGCCATGTTAAGGGCGGTTTTTTCCTGTTTGGTCACTGATGCCTCCGTGTAAGGGGGATTTC
TGTTCATGGGGGTAATGATACCGATGAAACGAGAGAGGATGCTCACGATACGGGTTACTGATGATGAACA
TGCCCGGTTACTGGAACGTTGTGAGGGTAAACAACTGGCGGTATGGATGCGGCGGGACCAGAGAAAAATC
ACTCAGGGTCAATGCCAGCGCTTCGTTAATACAGATGTAGGTGTTCCACAGGGTAGCCAGCAGCATCCTG
CGATGCAGATCCGGAACATAATGGTGCAGGGCGCTGACTTCCGCGTTTCCAGACTTTACGAAACACGGAA
ACCGAAGACCATTCATGTTGTTGCTCAGGTCGCAGACGTTTTGCAGCAGCAGTCGCTTCACGTTCGCTCG
CGTATCGGTGATTCATTCTGCTAACCAGTAAGGCAACCCCGCCAGCCTAGCCGGGTCCTCAACGACAGGA
GCACGATCATGCGCACCCGTGGGGCCGCCATGCCGGCGATAATGGCCTGCTTCTCGCCGAAACGTTTGGT
GGCGGGACCAGTGACGAAGGCTTGAGCGAGGGCGTGCAAGATTCCGAATACCGCAAGCGACAGGCCGATC
ATCGTCGCGCTCCAGCGAAAGCGGTCCTCGCCGAAAATGACCCAGAGCGCTGCCGGCACCTGTCCTACGA
GTTGCATGATAAAGAAGACAGTCATAAGTGCGGCGACGATAGTCATGCCCCGCGCCCACCGGAAGGAGCT
GACTGGGTTGAAGGCTCTCAAGGGCATCGGTCGAGATCCCGGTGCCTAATGAGTGAGCTAACTTACATTA
ATTGCGTTGCGCTCACTGCCCGCTTTCCAGTCGGGAAACCTGTCGTGCCAGCTGCATTAATGAATCGGCC
AACGCGCGGGGAGAGGCGGTTTGCGTATTGGGCGCCAGGGTGGTTTTTCTTTTCACCAGTGAGACGGGCA
ACAGCTGATTGCCCTTCACCGCCTGGCCCTGAGAGAGTTGCAGCAAGCGGTCCACGCTGGTTTGCCCCAG
CAGGCGAAAATCCTGTTTGATGGTGGTTAACGGCGGGATATAACATGAGCTGTCTTCGGTATCGTCGTAT
CCCACTACCGAGATATCCGCACCAACGCGCAGCCCGGACTCGGTAATGGCGCGCATTGCGCCCAGCGCCA
TCTGATCGTTGGCAACCAGCATCGCAGTGGGAACGATGCCCTCATTCAGCATTTGCATGGTTTGTTGAAA
ACCGGACATGGCACTCCAGTCGCCTTCCCGTTCCGCTATCGGCTGAATTTGATTGCGAGTGAGATATTTA
TGCCAGCCAGCCAGACGCAGACGCGCCGAGACAGAACTTAATGGGCCCGCTAACAGCGCGATTTGCTGGT
GACCCAATGCGACCAGATGCTCCACGCCCAGTCGCGTACCGTCTTCATGGGAGAAAATAATACTGTTGAT
GGGTGTCTGGTCAGAGACATCAAGAAATAACGCCGGAACATTAGTGCAGGCAGCTTCCACAGCAATGGCA
TCCTGGTCATCCAGCGGATAGTTAATGATCAGCCCACTGACGCGTTGCGCGAGAAGATTGTGCACCGCCG
CTTTACAGGCTTCGACGCCGCTTCGTTCTACCATCGACACCACCACGCTGGCACCCAGTTGATCGGCGCG
AGATTTAATCGCCGCGACAATTTGCGACGGCGCGTGCAGGGCCAGACTGGAGGTGGCAACGCCAATCAGC
AACGACTGTTTGCCCGCCAGTTGTTGTGCCACGCGGTTGGGAATGTAATTCAGCTCCGCCATCGCCGCTT
CCACTTTTTCCCGCGTTTTCGCAGAAACGTGGCTGGCCTGGTTCACCACGCGGGAAACGGTCTGATAAGA
GACACCGGCATACTCTGCGACATCGTATAACGTTACTGGTTTCACATTCACCACCCTGAATTGACTCTCT
TCCGGGCGCTATCATGCCATACCGCGAAAGGTTTTGCGCCATTCGATGGTGTCCGGGATCTCGACGCTCT
CCCTTATGCGACTCCTGCATTAGGAAGCAGCCCAGTAGTAGGTTGAGGCCGTTGAGCACCGCCGCCGCAA
GGAATGGTGCATGCAAGGAGATGGCGCCCAACAGTCCCCCGGCCACGGGGCCTGCCACCATACCCACGCC
GAAACAAGCGCTCATGAGCCCGAAGTGGCGAGCCCGATCTTCCCCATCGGTGATGTCGGCGATATAGGCG
CCAGCAACCGCACCTGTGGCGCCGGTGATGCCGGCCACGATGCGTCCGGCGTAGAGGATCGAGATCTCGA
TCCCGCGAAATTAATACG
Features (pLannotate 1.2.2; 20 found; start..end, strand, type, name):
     13..37      +  protein_bind   lac operator: The lac repressor binds to the lac operator to inhibit transcription in E. coli. This inhibition can be relieved by adding lactose or isopropyl-β-D-thiogalactopyranoside (IPTG). lac repressor encoded by lacI
     52..74      +  RBS            RBS: efficient ribosome binding site from bacteriophage T7 gene 10 (Olins and Rangwala, 1989)
    111..398     +  CDS            SUMO: cleavable ubiquitin-like protein tag; S. cerevisiae SMT3 (truncated and modified); modified to prevent cleavage by eukaryotic SUMO proteases
    402..1457    +  CDS            SRK2E: SRK2E_ARATH - Also known as OST1 From Arabidopsis thaliana (Mouse-ear cress).
   1467..1484    +  CDS            9xHis (fragment): 9xHis affinity tag
   1494..1543    +  CDS            SET1 (fragment): solubility-enhancement tag derived from T7 phage gene 10B
   1551..1598    +  terminator     T7 terminator: transcription terminator for bacteriophage T7 RNA polymerase
   1635..2063    +  rep_origin     f1 ori (sequence partly withheld): f1 bacteriophage origin of replication; arrow indicates direction of (+) strand synthesis
   2116..2220    +  promoter       AmpR promoter: bla
   2221..3081    +  CDS            AmpR: β-lactamase; bla; confers resistance to ampicillin, carbenicillin, and related antibiotics
   3252..3840    +  rep_origin     ori: high-copy-number ColE1/pMB1/pBR322/pUC origin of replication
   4026..4165    -  misc_feature   bom: basis of mobility region from pBR322
   4267..4458    -  CDS            rop: Rop protein, which maintains plasmids at low copy number; rop
   4475..4855    +  CDS            YPB1_ECOLX: Protein predicted: Swiss-Prot protein existence level 4. From Escherichia coli.
   4927..5218    -  CDS            TcR (fragment): tetracycline efflux protein; tet; confers resistance to tetracycline
   5233..5254    -  protein_bind   CAP binding site: CAP binding activates transcription in the presence of cAMP. E. coli catabolite activator protein
   5267..6349    -  CDS            lacI: lac repressor; lacI; The lac repressor binds to the lac operator to inhibit transcription in E. coli. This inhibition can be relieved by adding lactose or isopropyl-β-D-thiogalactopyranoside (IPTG).
   6350..6427    -  promoter       lacI promoter: lacI
   6435..6714    -  CDS            TcR (fragment): tetracycline efflux protein; tet; confers resistance to tetracycline
   6736..12      +  promoter       T7 promoter (across the origin): promoter for bacteriophage T7 RNA polymerase
