[The description below was written by a language model from this plasmid's Addgene catalogue record and pLannotate feature annotations shown in this document.]
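Description:
pSUMO His6 SUMO SnRK2.6 (11-362) is a bacterial expression plasmid built on the commercial pSUMO backbone, a pET-style T7 vector of about 6.7 kb. It replicates in E. coli from a pBR322/ColE1-type origin accompanied by the bom region and the rop gene, consistent with the catalogue listing of low copy number, and it is selected with ampicillin through the bla (AmpR) cassette. An f1 origin is also present, and short tetracycline-resistance fragments flanking the lacI cassette appear to be non-functional remnants of the pBR322 lineage.

The expression cassette consists of a T7 promoter followed by a lac operator and the phage T7 gene 10 ribosome binding site, with a T7 terminator downstream. The plasmid-borne lacI gene supplies repressor, so transcription is held off until induction with IPTG in a host that provides T7 RNA polymerase. The open reading frame encodes an N-terminal 6xHis-SUMO tag (yeast SMT3-derived) fused to residues 11-362 of Arabidopsis thaliana SNF1-related protein kinase 2.6, also called OST1 or SRK2E, inserted between BamHI and XhoI sites. The N-terminal His tag is stated in the catalogue but not separately annotated in the feature table. The His tag permits metal-affinity purification, while SUMO generally improves solubility and can be removed by a SUMO protease. A vector-derived His-tag fragment is annotated downstream of the insert, but the record does not show whether it is translated.

The construct is intended for recombinant production of this kinase, and the associated publication concerns the structural basis of basal activity and autoactivation of SnRK2 kinases in abscisic acid signalling.
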