Addgene plasmid #177847: pSUMO His6 SUMO SnRK2.6 (11-362)
Purpose: Bacterial Expression of SnRK2.6
Depositing lab: Karsten Melcher. Depositing organization: Van Andel Research Institute. Publication: Structural basis for basal activity and autoactivation of abscisic acid (ABA) signaling SnRK2 kinases. Ng LM, Soon FF, Zhou XE, West GM, Kovach A, Suino-Powell KM, Chalmers MJ, Li J, Yong EL, Zhu JK, Griffin PR, Melcher K, Xu HE. Proc Natl Acad Sci U S A. 2011 Dec 27;108(52):21259-64. doi: 10.1073/pnas.1118651109. Epub 2011 Dec 12. PubMed 22160701.
Backbone
  Vector backbone: pSUMO
  Backbone manufacturer: Life Sensors
  Vector type: Bacterial Expression
Growth in bacteria
  Bacterial resistance: Ampicillin, 100 μg/mL
  Growth temperature: 37°C
  Growth strain: DH5alpha
  Copy number: Low Copy
Gene/Insert
  Gene/Insert name: SNF1-related protein kinase 2.6 (alt names: OPEN STOMATA 1 (OST1); SRK2E)
  Species: A. thaliana (mustard weed)
  Entrez Gene: OST1 (a.k.a. AT4G33950, ATOST1, F17I5.140, F17I5_140, OPEN STOMATA 1, P44, SNF1-RELATED PROTEIN KINASE 2.6, SNRK2-6, SNRK2.6, SRK2E, SUCROSE NONFERMENTING 1-RELATED PROTEIN KINASE 2-6)
  Tag / fusion protein: 6xHis-SUMO (N terminal on insert)
  Cloning method: Restriction Enzyme; 5′ cloning site BamHI (not destroyed); 3′ cloning site XhoI (not destroyed)
  Sequencing primers: 5′ T7Prom; 3′ T7term
Terms and licenses: Academic/Nonprofit Terms; Industry Terms: Not Available to Industry
How to cite: pSUMO His6 SUMO SnRK2.6 (11-362) was a gift from Karsten Melcher (Addgene plasmid # 177847 ; http://n2t.net/addgene:177847 ; RRID:Addgene_177847)
